Addgene plasmid #198009: p667-UBC-ALPK2-V5-miniTurbo_IDG-K
Purpose: Gateway destination clone of ALPK2 (human) tagged with C-terminal V5-miniTurbo for generating protein-proximity networks using proximity-dependent biotinylation proteomics
Depositing lab: Ben Major. Depositing organization: Washington University in Saint Louis.
Backbone
  Vector backbone: pDest667
  Backbone manufacturer: PEL
  Backbone size w/o insert (bp): 9014
  Vector type: Mammalian Expression, Lentiviral ; Gateway Destination
  Selectable markers: Puromycin
Growth in bacteria
  Bacterial resistance: Ampicillin, 100 μg/mL
  Growth temperature: 30°C
  Growth strain: Stbl2
  Copy number: Low Copy
Gene/Insert
  Gene/Insert name: ALPK2-V5-miniTurbo (alt name: ALPK2)
  Species: H. sapiens (human)
  Entrez Gene: ALPK2 (a.k.a. HAK, FLJ34875, FLJ43253)
  Promoter: Ubiquitin
  Tag / fusion protein: V5-miniTurbo (C terminal on insert)
  Cloning method: Gateway Cloning
  Sequencing primers: 5′ TGAAGCTCCGGTTTTGAACT; 3′ CATTTCCTCCCTCTGCTTCC
Terms and licenses: Academic/Nonprofit Terms; Industry Terms: Not Available to Industry
Depositor comments: These plasmids were generated as part of the Illuminating the Druggable Genome (IDG) program sponsored by the NIH Common Fund. The goal of this program is to identify, gather, and distribute information and resources for proteins that currently are not well-studied yet belong to commonly drug-targeted protein families: protein kinases, non-olfactory G-protein coupled receptors (GPCRs), and ion channels. The IDG program is designed to develop fundamental research tools for understudied proteins, elucidate their function, and disseminate the IDG-related resources and data to the greater scientific community. These lentiviral gateway destination plasmids were generated, as part of the Kinase-Data and Resource Generating Center (DRGC), using the single fragment or multisite gateway cloning technology. They were used for generating proteomics-based protein-interaction and protein-proximity networks that can be accessed through the kinase-DRGC website https://darkkinome.org/. Each plasmid has either an N- or C-terminal fusion protein (Flag/ V5/V5-miniTurbo/V5-TurboID/miniTurbo-V5/TurboID-V5) tagged understudied kinase driven under either a CMV or Ubiquitin (UBC) promoter. All inserts in the pENTR plasmids used to generate the deposited destination plasmids were end-sequenced and insert size validated prior to multi-site gateway cloning. The combined insert size of the single fragment or three fragment destination plasmids were confirmed by restriction digestion (BsrGI, and EcoRV for pDest667; BsrGI, EcoRV, and BstZ17I for pDest663; and BsrGI for pHAGE) and all plasmids were partially sequenced to ensure in-frame ORFs and fusion tags.
How to cite: p667-UBC-ALPK2-V5-miniTurbo_IDG-K was a gift from Ben Major (Addgene plasmid # 198009 ; http://n2t.net/addgene:198009 ; RRID:Addgene_198009)
