[The description below was written by a language model from this plasmid's Addgene catalogue record and pLannotate feature annotations shown in this document.]
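Description:
p667-UBC-ALPK2-V5-miniTurbo_IDG-K is a lentiviral mammalian expression clone built in the pDest667 backbone by multisite Gateway recombination, about 16 kb in its sequenced form. It is propagated in E. coli under ampicillin selection (AmpR with its bla promoter). The annotation identifies a ColE1/pUC-type origin, although the catalogue lists the plasmid as low copy. An f1 origin and remnants of a lac/lacZα cloning region are also present. The viral frame has a third-generation-style layout. An RSV promoter drives a truncated HIV-1 5' LTR, followed by the Ψ packaging signal with a gag fragment, the RRE for Rev-dependent RNA export, and the cPPT/CTS. A second truncated LTR at the 3' end is followed by an SV40 poly(A) signal and SV40 origin.

Between the LTRs, the human ubiquitin C promoter, flanked by attB4 and attB1 sites, drives the full-length human ALPK2 coding sequence (alpha-protein kinase 2, also called HAK). After an attB2 site, the open reading frame continues into a C-terminal V5-miniTurbo tag. The feature table annotates miniTurbo but not the V5 epitope, which is stated only in the catalogue fields. miniTurbo is an engineered, truncated E. coli biotin ligase that labels nearby proteins with biotin. A WPRE downstream enhances transcript expression, and a separate mouse PGK promoter-puromycin N-acetyltransferase cassette allows selection of transduced cells.

The plasmid was produced within the Illuminating the Druggable Genome programme's work on understudied kinases. It is intended for stable expression of tagged ALPK2 to map its protein-proximity network by proximity-dependent biotinylation proteomics. The depositor reports validation by restriction digestion and partial sequencing.
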