Features (pLannotate 1.2.2; 31 found; start..end, strand, type, name):
     26..130     +  promoter       AmpR promoter: bla
    131..991     +  CDS            AmpR: β-lactamase; bla; confers resistance to ampicillin, carbenicillin, and related antibiotics
   1162..1750    +  rep_origin     ori: high-copy-number ColE1/pMB1/pBR322/pUC origin of replication
   1933..2025    +  CDS            lacI (fragment): lac repressor; lacI; The lac repressor binds to the lac operator to inhibit transcription in E. coli. This inhibition can be relieved by adding lactose or isopropyl-β-D-thiogalactopyranoside (IPTG).
   2038..2059    +  protein_bind   CAP binding site: CAP binding activates transcription in the presence of cAMP. E. coli catabolite activator protein
   2074..2104    +  promoter       lac promoter: promoter for the E. coli lac operon
   2108..2130    +  protein_bind   lac operator (fragment): The lac repressor binds to the lac operator to inhibit transcription in E. coli. This inhibition can be relieved by adding lactose or isopropyl-β-D-thiogalactopyranoside (IPTG). lac repressor encoded by lacI
   2173..2191    +  promoter       T3 promoter: promoter for bacteriophage T3 RNA polymerase
   2219..2445    +  promoter       RSV promoter: Rous sarcoma virus enhancer/promoter
   2446..2626    +  LTR            5' LTR (truncated): truncated 5' long terminal repeat (LTR) from HIV-1
   2673..2798    +  misc_feature   HIV-1 Ψ: packaging signal of human immunodeficiency virus type 1
   2782..3145    +  CDS            HIV-1 gag (fragment): gag protein from human immunodeficiency virus 1; gag
   3291..3524    +  misc_feature   RRE: The Rev response element (RRE) of HIV-1 allows for Rev-dependent mRNA export from the nucleus to the cytoplasm.
   3901..4001    +  CDS            Rev (fragment): human immunodeficiency virus 1 (HIV-1) Rev protein; rev; enhances nuclear export of unspliced and incompletely spliced viral mRNAs
   4020..4136    +  misc_feature   cPPT/CTS: central polypurine tract and central termination sequence of HIV-1
   4168..4188    +  protein_bind   attB4: mutant version of attB; core recombination site for the Gateway® BP reaction BP Clonase™
   4188..5399    +  promoter       UbC promoter: human ubiquitin C promoter
   5400..5424    +  protein_bind   attB1: mutant version of attB; recombination site for the Gateway® BP reaction BP Clonase™
   5433..11942   +  CDS            ALPK2: ALPK2_HUMAN - Also known as HAK. Experimental evidence at protein level: Swiss-Prot protein existence level 1. Protein kinase that recognizes phosphorylation sites in which the surrounding peptides have an alpha-helical conformation (PubMed:10021370). Regulates cardiac development and cardiomyocyte differentiation by negatively regulating Wnt/beta-catenin signaling (PubMed:29888752). From Homo sapiens (Human).
  11950..11970   -  protein_bind   attB2: mutant version of attB; core recombination site for the Gateway® BP reaction BP Clonase™
  12021..12791   +  CDS            miniTurbo: N-terminally truncated mutant of the E. coli biotin ligase BioID engineered for improved catalytic efficiency (Branon et al., 2018)
  12846..13434   +  misc_feature   WPRE: woodchuck hepatitis virus posttranscriptional regulatory element
  13448..13947   +  promoter       PGK promoter: mouse phosphoglycerate kinase 1 promoter
  13968..14567   +  CDS            PuroR: puromycin N-acetyltransferase; pac from Streptomyces alboniger; confers resistance to puromycin
  14635..14772   +  CDS            nef (fragment): NEF_HV1LA - Experimental evidence at protein level: Swiss-Prot protein existence level 1. Extracellular Nef protein targets CD4(+) T-lymphocytes for apoptosis by interacting with CXCR4 surface receptors. From Human immunodeficiency virus type 1 group M subtype B (isolate Lai) (HIV-1).
  14758..14938   +  LTR            5' LTR (truncated): truncated 5' long terminal repeat (LTR) from HIV-1
  15010..15131   +  polyA_signal   SV40 poly(A) signal: SV40 polyadenylation signal
  15171..15306   +  rep_origin     SV40 ori: SV40 origin of replication
  15327..15345   -  promoter       T7 promoter: promoter for bacteriophage T7 RNA polymerase
  15353..15508   +  CDS            lacZα (fragment): LacZα fragment of β-galactosidase; lacZ fragment
  15513..15941   +  rep_origin     f1 ori (sequence partly withheld): f1 bacteriophage origin of replication; arrow indicates direction of (+) strand synthesis
>Addgene plasmid #198009 | p667-UBC-ALPK2-V5-miniTurbo_IDG-K | addgene full sequence | sequence record 390040 | Addgene  NGS Result
AGGTGGCACTTTTCGGGGAAATGTGCGCGGAACCCCTATTTGTTTATTTTTCTAAATACATTCAAATATG
TATCCGCTCATGAGACAATAACCCTGATAAATGCTTCAATAATATTGAAAAAGGAAGAGTATGAGTATTC
AACATTTCCGTGTCGCCCTTATTCCCTTTTTTGCGGCATTTTGCCTTCCTGTTTTTGCTCACCCAGAAAC
GCTGGTGAAAGTAAAAGATGCTGAAGATCAGTTGGGTGCACGAGTGGGTTACATCGAACTGGATCTCAAC
AGCGGTAAGATCCTTGAGAGTTTTCGCCCCGAAGAACGTTTTCCAATGATGAGCACTTTTAAAGTTCTGC
TATGTGGCGCGGTATTATCCCGTATTGACGCCGGGCAAGAGCAACTCGGTCGCCGCATACACTATTCTCA
GAATGACTTGGTTGAGTACTCACCAGTCACAGAAAAGCATCTTACGGATGGCATGACAGTAAGAGAATTA
TGCAGTGCTGCCATAACCATGAGTGATAACACTGCGGCCAACTTACTTCTGACAACGATCGGAGGACCGA
AGGAGCTAACCGCTTTTTTGCACAACATGGGGGATCATGTAACTCGCCTTGATCGTTGGGAACCGGAGCT
GAATGAAGCCATACCAAACGACGAGCGTGACACCACGATGCCTGTAGCAATGGCAACAACGTTGCGCAAA
CTATTAACTGGCGAACTACTTACTCTAGCTTCCCGGCAACAATTAATAGACTGGATGGAGGCGGATAAAG
TTGCAGGACCACTTCTGCGCTCGGCCCTTCCGGCTGGCTGGTTTATTGCTGATAAATCTGGAGCCGGTGA
GCGTGGGTCTCGCGGTATCATTGCAGCACTGGGGCCAGATGGTAAGCCCTCCCGTATCGTAGTTATCTAC
ACGACGGGGAGTCAGGCAACTATGGATGAACGAAATAGACAGATCGCTGAGATAGGTGCCTCACTGATTA
AGCATTGGTAACTGTCAGACCAAGTTTACTCATATATACTTTAGATTGATTTAAAACTTCATTTTTAATT
TAAAAGGATCTAGGTGAAGATCCTTTTTGATAATCTCATGACCAAAATCCCTTAACGTGAGTTTTCGTTC
CACTGAGCGTCAGACCCCGTAGAAAAGATCAAAGGATCTTCTTGAGATCCTTTTTTTCTGCGCGTAATCT
GCTGCTTGCAAACAAAAAAACCACCGCTACCAGCGGTGGTTTGTTTGCCGGATCAAGAGCTACCAACTCT
TTTTCCGAAGGTAACTGGCTTCAGCAGAGCGCAGATACCAAATACTGTTCTTCTAGTGTAGCCGTAGTTA
GGCCACCACTTCAAGAACTCTGTAGCACCGCCTACATACCTCGCTCTGCTAATCCTGTTACCAGTGGCTG
CTGCCAGTGGCGATAAGTCGTGTCTTACCGGGTTGGACTCAAGACGATAGTTACCGGATAAGGCGCAGCG
GTCGGGCTGAACGGGGGGTTCGTGCACACAGCCCAGCTTGGAGCGAACGACCTACACCGAACTGAGATAC
CTACAGCGTGAGCTATGAGAAAGCGCCACGCTTCCCGAAGGGAGAAAGGYGGACAGGTATCCGGTAAGCG
GCAGGGTCGGAACAGGAGAGCGCACGAGGGAGCTTCCAGGGGGAAACGCCTGGTATCTTTATAGTCCTGT
CGGGTTTCGCCACCTCTGACTTGAGCGTCGATTTTTGTGATGCTCGTCAGGGGGGCGGAGCCTATGGAAA
AACGCCAGCAACGCGGCCTTTTTACGGTTCCTGGCCTTTTGCTGGCCTTTTGCTCACATGTTCTTTCCTG
CGTTATCCCCTGATTCTGTGGATAACCGTATTACCGCCTTTGAGTGAGCTGATACCGCTCGCCGCAGCCG
AACGACCGAGCGCAGCGAGTCAGTGAGCGAGGAAGCGGAAGAGCGCCCAATACGCAAACCGCCTCTCCCC
GCGCGTTGGCCGATTCATTAATGCAGCTGGCACGACAGGTTTCCCGACTGGAAAGCGGGCAGTGAGCGCA
ACGCAATTAATGTGAGTTAGCTCACTCATTAGGCACCCCAGGCTTTACACTTTATGCTTCCGGCTCGTAT
GTTGTGTGGAATTGTGAGCGGATAACAATTTCACACAGGAAACAGCTATGACCATGATTACGCCAAGCGC
GCAATTAACCCTCACTAAAGGGAACAAAAGCTGGAGCTGCAAGCTTAATGTAGTCTTATGCAATACTCTT
GTAGTCTTGCAACATGGTAACGATGAGTTAGCAACATGCCTTACAAGGAGAGAAAAAGCACCGTGCATGC
CGATTGGTGGAAGTAAGGTGGTACGATCGTGCCTTATTAGGAAGGCAACAGACGGGTCTGACATGGATTG
GACGAACCACTGAATTGCCGCATTGCAGAGATATTGTATTTAAGTGCCTAGCTCGATACATAAACGGGTC
TCTCTGGTTAGACCAGATCTGAGCCTGGGAGCTCTCTGGCTAACTAGGGAACCCACTGCTTAAGCCTCAA
TAAAGCTTGCCTTGAGTGCTTCAAGTAGTGTGTGCCCGTCTGTTGTGTGACTCTGGTAACTAGAGATCCC
TCAGACCCTTTTAGTCAGTGTGGAAAATCTCTAGCAGTGGCGCCCGAACAGGGACTTGAAAGCGAAAGGG
AAACCAGAGGAGCTCTCTCGACGCAGGACTCGGCTTGCTGAAGCGCGCACGGCAAGAGGCGAGGGGCGGC
GACTGGTGAGTACGCCAAAAATTTTGACTAGCGGAGGCTAGAAGGAGAGAGATGGGTGCGAGAGCGTCAG
TATTAAGCGGGGGAGAATTAGATCGCGATGGGAAAAAATTCGGTTAAGGCCAGGGGGAAAGAAAAAATAT
AAATTAAAACATATAGTATGGGCAAGCAGGGAGCTAGAACGATTCGCAGTTAATCCTGGCCTGTTAGAAA
CATCAGAAGGCTGTAGACAAATACTGGGACAGCTACAACCATCCCTTCAGACAGGATCAGAAGAACTTAG
ATCATTATATAATACAGTAGCAACCCTCTATTGTGTGCATCAAAGGATAGAGATAAAAGACACCAAGGAA
GCTTTAGACAAGATAGAGGAAGAGCAAAACAAAAGTAAGACCACCGCACAGCAAGCGGCCGCTGATCTTC
AGACCTGGAGGAGGAGATATGAGGGACAATTGGAGAAGTGAATTATATAAATATAAAGTAGTAAAAATTG
AACCATTAGGAGTAGCACCCACCAAGGCAAAGAGAAGAGTGGTGCAGAGAGAAAAAAGAGCAGTGGGAAT
AGGAGCTTTGTTCCTTGGGTTCTTGGGAGCAGCAGGAAGCACTATGGGCGCAGCGTCAATGACGCTGACG
GTACAGGCCAGACAATTATTGTCTGGTATAGTGCAGCAGCAGAACAATTTGCTGAGGGCTATTGAGGCGC
AACAGCATCTGTTGCAACTCACAGTCTGGGGCATCAAGCAGCTCCAGGCAAGAATCCTGGCTGTGGAAAG
ATACCTAAAGGATCAACAGCTCCTGGGGATTTGGGGTTGCTCTGGAAAACTCATTTGCACCACTGCTGTG
CCTTGGAATGCTAGTTGGAGTAATAAATCTCTGGAACAGATTTGGAATCACACGACCTGGATGGAGTGGG
ACAGAGAAATTAACAATTACACAAGCTTAATACACTCCTTAATTGAAGAATCGCAAAACCAGCAAGAAAA
GAATGAACAAGAATTATTGGAATTAGATAAATGGGCAAGTTTGTGGAATTGGTTTAACATAACAAATTGG
CTGTGGTATATAAAATTATTCATAATGATAGTAGGAGGCTTGGTAGGTTTAAGAATAGTTTTTGCTGTAC
TTTCTATAGTGAATAGAGTTAGGCAGGGATATTCACCATTATCGTTTCAGACCCACCTCCCAACCCCGAG
GGGACCCGACAGGCCCGAAGGAATAGAAGAAGAAGGTGGAGAGAGAGACAGAGACAGATCCATTCGATTA
GTGAACGGATCTCGACGGTATCGGTTAACTTTTAAAAGAAAAGGGGGGATTGGGGGGTACAGTGCAGGGG
AAAGAATAGTAGACATAATAGCAACAGACATACAAACTAAAGAATTACAAAAACAAATTACAAAATTCAA
AATTTTATCGTCCAGTGTGGTGGAATTCTGCAGATATCAACTTTGTATAGAAAAGTTGGCCTCCGCGCCG
GGTTTTGGCGCCTCCCGCGGGCGCCCCCCTCCTCACGGCGAGCGCTGCCACGTCAGACGAAGGGCGCAGC
GAGCGTCCTGATCCTTCCGCCCGGACGCTCAGGACAGCGGCCCGCTGCTCATAAGACTCGGCCTTAGAAC
CCCAGTATCAGCAGAAGGACATTTTAGGACGGGACTTGGGTGACTCTAGGGCACTGGTTTTCTTTCCAGA
GAGCGGAACAGGCGAGGAAAAGTAGTCCCTTCTCGGCGATTCTGCGGAGGGATCTCCGTGGGGCGGTGAA
CGCCGATGATTATATAAGGACGCGCCGGGTGTGGCACAGCTAGTTCCGTCGCAGCCGGGATTTGGGTCGC
GGTTCTTGTTTGTGGATCGCTGTGATCGTCACTTGGTGAGTAGCGGGCTGCTGGGCTGGCCGGGGCTTTC
GTGGCCGCCGGGCCGCTCGGTGGGACGGAAGCGTGTGGAGAGACCGCCAAGGGCTGTAGTCTGGGTCCGC
GAGCAAGGTTGCCCTGAACTGGGGGTTGGGGGGAGCGCAGCAAAATGGCGGCTGTTCCCGAGTCTTGAAT
GGAAGACGCTTGTGAGGCGGGCTGTGAGGTCGTTGAAACAAGGTGGGGGGCATGGTGGGCGGCAAGAACC
CAAGGTCTTGAGGCCTTCGCTAATGCGGGAAAGCTCTTATTCGGGTGAGATGGGCTGGGGCACCATCTGG
GGACCCTGACGTGAAGTTTGTCACTGACTGGAGAACTCGGTTTGTCGTCTGTTGCGGGGGCGGCAGTTAT
GGCGGTGCCGTTGGGCAGTGCACCCGTACCTTTGGGAGCGCGCGCCCTCGTCGTGTCGTGACGTCACCCG
TTCTGTTGGCTTATAATGCAGGGTGGGGCCACCTGCCGGTAGGTGTGCGGTAGGCTTTTCTCCGTCGCAG
GACGCAGGGTTCGGGCCTAGGGTAGGCTCTCCTGAATCGACAGGCGCCGGACCTCTGGTGAGGGGAGGGA
TAAGTGAGGCGTCAGTTTCTTTGGTCGGTTTTATGTACCTATCTTCTTAAGTAGCTGAAGCTCCGGTTTT
GAACTATGCGCTCGGGGTTGGCGAGTGTGTTTTGTGAAGTTTTTTAGGCACCTTTTGAAATGTAATCATT
TGGGTCAATATGTAATTTTCAGTGTTAGACTAGTAAATTGTCCGCTAAATTCTGGCCGTTTTTGGCTTTT
TTGTTAGACACAAGTTTGTACAAAAAAGCAGGCTTAGCCACCATGAAAGACTCCGAAGGGCCCCAGAGGC
CCCCGCTGTGTTTTTTATCTACATTGCTTTCCCAGAAGGTTCCTGAGAAGTCAGACGCTGTGCTTCGCTG
CATAATATCTGGTCAGCCCAAGCCAGAGGTAACTTGGTATAAGAATGGTCAGGCCATCGATGGGAGTGGC
ATTATTTCCAACTATGAATTCTTTGAGAATCAGTATATTCATGTGTTACATCTCTCTTGCTGTACCAAAA
ATGATGCTGCTGTCTATCAAATCTCGGCTAAAAACTCTTTTGGAATGATCTGTTGTTCTGCTTCCGTTGA
GGTTGAGTGCTCATCAGAGAACCCACAATTGTCTCCTAACCTGGAAGATGACAGGGACAGGGGTTGGAAA
CATGAAACAGGGACACATGAAGAAGAAAGGGCAAATCAGATTGATGAGAAGGAACATCCTTATAAGGAAG
AAGAAAGCATCTCCCCGGGCACTCCCAGGTCAGCTGACTCCTCCCCCTCCAAATCCAACCATTCACTCTC
CCTCCAGTCATTGGGCAATCTTGACATTAGTGTGTCCAGTTCTGAAAATCCTTTGGGTGTTAAAGGAACA
AGGCACACTGGAGAGGCTTATGATCCAAGTAACACAGAAGAAATTGCAAATGGGTTGCTTTTTCTTAATT
CAAGTCATATTTATGAAAAACAAGACAGATGTTGCCACAAGACAGTGCATTCCATGGCATCAAAGTTCAC
GGATGGTGACCTGAACAATGATGGTCCTCATGATGAAGGCTTACGCTCTAGTCAGCAAAATCCCAAAGTA
CAGAAATACATTAGCTTCAGCCTCCCGCTATCTGAGGCAACTGCACACATTTACCCAGGTGACAGTGCCG
TGGCCAACAAACAACCCAGCCCACAGCTTTCCAGTGAAGACTCTGACAGTGACTATGAACTTTGCCCAGA
GATAACCCTAACCTACACCGAGGAGTTTTCAGATGATGACCTGGAGTATCTGGAATGTTCTGATGTTATG
ACGGATTACTCTAATGCAGTTTGGCAAAGGAACCTGCTGGGGACTGAGCATGTTTTTTTATTAGAAAGCG
ATGACGAAGAGATGGAATTCGGTGAGCATTGCCTGGGTGGGTGTGAGCATTTCCTCAGTGGAATGGGTTG
TGGGTCTCGGGTGTCGGGTGACGCTGGGCCTATGGTTGCCACTGCTGGCTTCTGTGGTCATCACTCACAA
CCCCAAGAAGTTGGGGTGAGGAGCAGCAGAGTCTCCAAGCACGGTCCCTCATCCCCACAAACAGGGATGA
CTCTCATTTTGGGACCTCACCAGGATGGAACGTCTTCAGTGACAGAACAGGGGAGATATAAACTCCCCAC
TGCTCCCGAGGCTGCTGAAAATGATTATCCAGGAATTCAAGGAGAAACCAGAGACAGCCACCAAGCAAGA
GAGGAATTTGCCAGTGACAATCTGCTCAACATGGATGAATCAGTAAGAGAGACAGAGATGAAGCTCTTGT
CTGGTGAGTCAGAAAACTCAGGGATGAGCCAGTGTTGGGAGACGGCAGCTGACAAGAGAGTGGGGGGAAA
GGACTTATGGAGCAAGAGGGGTTCAAGGAAATCTGCCAGGGTGAGGCAGCCGGGAATGAAGGGAAATCCC
AAGAAGCCGAATGCCAACCTGAGAGAAAGTACAACAGAAGGTACCCTTCATCTCTGCTCTGCCAAAGAAT
CTGCTGAGCCCCCACTAACCCAGAGTGATAAAAGAGAGACTTCTCACACCACAGCAGCAGCGACTGGTCG
GAGTTCCCATGCTGATGCAAGAGAATGTGCTATTTCAACCCAGGCAGAGCAAGAAGCAAAAACCCTTCAA
ACTTCAACAGACTCAGTCTCCAAAGAAGGCAACACAAATTGCAAGGGAGAAGGCATGCAAGTTAATACTC
TATTTGAAACAAGCCAGGTTCCAGACTGGAGTGATCCTCCTCAGGTACAAGTTCAGGAAACAGTCAGAGA
GACAATCTCTTGCAGCCAGATGCCAGCTTTCTCAGAGCCTGCTGGGGAGGAGTCCCCATTCACTGGGACC
ACAACAATTTCCTTCTCAAACTTAGGAGGGGTCCACAAGGAAAATGCATCATTAGCTCAACACTCGGAGG
TCAAACCCTGTACCTGTGGTCCACAGCATGAAGAAAAACAAGACAGAGATGGCAACATACCTGACAATTT
CAGGGAAGACCTAAAATATGAGCAGAGCATCTCAGAAGCCAATGATGAGACTATGTCCCCAGGTGTGTTC
TCAAGGCATCTCCCCAAGGATGCTCGTGCTGACTTCAGGGAGCCTGTGGCTGTCTCTGTTGCTTCCCCTG
AACCCACAGATACTGCCCTCACCCTGGAAAATGTGTGTGATGAGCCAAGGGACAGAGAAGCAGTGTGTGC
AATGGAGTGTTTTGAGGCTGGTGACCAAGGAACGTGTTTTGATACCATAGATTCTCTTGTTGGGAGACCA
GTTGATAAATATTCGCCTCAAGAAATTTGCTCTGTAGATACGGAACTGGCAGAAGGTCAAAACAAAGTAT
CTGATTTATGTTCTTCTAATGACAAGACACTGGAAGTCTTTTTTCAGACACAAGTGTCTGAGACTTCAGT
GTCTACGTGCAAAAGCAGCAAGGACGGCAACTCAGTCATGTCCCCTCTTTTTACCAGTACTTTCACCTTG
AACATTTCACACACAGCTAGTGAAGGTGCCACAGGAGAAAATCTAGCCAAGGTGGAGAATTCCACCTACC
CACTGGCCTCCACAGTACATGCTGGCCAGGAGCAGCCAAGCCCCAGCAACTCAGGAGGGCTTGATGAAAC
ACAGCTCCTTTCTTCTGAGAACAATCCTTTAGTGCAATTTAAAGAAGGAGGTGACAAGAGCCCCAGTCCT
AGTGCCGCAGACACCACAGCCACACCAGCCAGTTATAGTTCAATTGTGAGTTTTCCTTGGGAGAAGCCAA
CAACATTAACTGCTAATAATGAGTGCTTTCAAGCGACCAGGGAGACTGAGGACACATCAACTGTTACCAT
TGCCACCGAAGTCCACCCAGCCAAATACCTTGCTGTGTCAATTCCTGAGGACAAGCATGCAGGTGGCACT
GAGGAGAGGTTCCCTCGTGCATCCCATGAAAAGGTTTCCCAATTTCCTTCCCAAGTGCAGTTGGATCATA
TTTTAAGTGGTGCTACCATCAAATCTACAAAAGAGCTACTTTGCAGGGCACCCAGTGTGCCAGGAGTCCC
ACACCATGTCCTGCAGCTCCCAGAGGGAGAGGGTTTCTGCAGTAATTCCCCTCTTCAGGTTGATAACCTG
TCTGGAGATAAGAGCCAGACTGTGGACAGAGCAGACTTTAGGAGCTATGAAGAGAATTTCCAAGAAAGAG
GAAGTGAAACAAAGCAGGGGGTCCAGCAGCAGAGCCTGTCCCAGCAGGGTTCTCTTTCTGCACCTGATTT
CCAACAAAGTTTGCCTACGACATCTGCTGCACAAGAGGAAAGAAACTTGGTGCCCACGGCCCACTCACCC
GCAAGCTCTAGGGAAGGAGCAGGGCAGCGCTCAGGTTGGGGGACGAGGGTCTCCGTGGTGGCTGAAACTG
CTGGGGAAGAAGACAGTCAGGCTCTGAGCAACGTTCCATCTCTCTCTGATATCCTTTTGGAAGAGTCTAA
AGAATATAGACCTGGAAATTGGGAGGCAGGCAACAAGCTGAAGATTATAACTCTAGAGGCTTCCGCTTCT
GAAATCTGGCCACCACGACAACTGACAAATTCTGAGAGCAAGGCATCAGACGGTGGTCTCATAATTCCTG
ACAAGGTCTGGGCTGTACCTGATAGTCTAAAGGCAGATGCTGTTGTGCCTGAATTGGCCCCCTCTGAAAT
AGCAGCATTGGCTCACAGTCCAGAGGATGCTGAGTCAGCCCTTGCTGATAGCAGAGAAAGCCATAAAGGC
GAAGAGCCCACCATCAGTGTACATTGGAGAAGTCTTTCTTCCCGGGGTTTCAGCCAACCCAGACTCCTGG
AGTCATCCGTGGACCCTGTAGATGAAAAGGAGTTATCTGTCACAGATTCACTGTCAGCGGCTTCTGAAAC
TGGAGGGAAGGAAAATGTTAACAATGTGAGTCAAGACCAGGAGGAAAAACAACTCAAGATGGATCACACT
GCCTTCTTTAAAAAGTTTCTGACCTGCCCTAAAATCCTAGAGTCCTCTGTAGATCCCATTGATGAGATAA
GTGTGATAGAGTACACCAGGGCTGGAAAACCAGAGCCCTCTGAAACCACACCACAGGGCGCCAGAGAAGG
GGGTCAATCAAATGACGGAAACATGGGCCACGAAGCGGAAATCCAGCCGGCCATTTTGCAAGTTCCATGT
CTCCAGGGAACCATTCTGAGTGAAAATAGAATCAGCAGAAGCCAAGAAGGCAGTATGAAGCAGGAGGCTG
AACAAATTCAACCTGAGGAGGCAAAAACTGCCATTTGGCAAGTCCTGCAACCCAGCGAAGGCGGTGAAAG
AATTCCAAGTGGATGTAGCATAGGCCAAATACAAGAAAGCAGTGATGGGAGCTTAGGGGAGGCTGAGCAA
AGCAAAAAGGACAAAGCAGAATTGATTTCCCCCACTTCACCTCTTTCTAGTTGTCTTCCAATAATGACTC
ACGCTTCTCTTGGGGTTGACACGCACAACTCCACAGGCCAAATTCATGACGTCCCTGAAAATGACATAGT
TGAGCCCAGAAAGCGTCAGTATGTGTTTCCTGTTTCACAGAAAAGGGGAACTATTGAGAATGAGCGTGGG
AAACCTTTGCCCTCTTCTCCTGATCTTACCAGGTTCCCTTGTACTTCATCTCCTGAAGGAAATGTCACAG
ACTTTTTGATAAGCCACAAAATGGAGGAACCTAAAATAGAGGTGCTTCAAATTGGGGAAACCAAACCCCC
AAGCTCATCTAGCTCCTCAGCGAAGACCTTGGCATTTATTTCAGGAGAACGTGAGTTAGAGAAAGCCCCT
AAATTACTGCAGGATCCATGTCAAAAGGGCACCCTGGGCTGTGCGAAAAAGTCCAGGGAGAGAGAGAAGT
CCCTGGAAGCCCGAGCAGGCAAATCGCCAGGGACCCTCACAGCAGTGACGGGGTCAGAGGAGGTCAAGAG
GAAGCCAGAAGCCCCAGGCAGTGGACATTTAGCTGAGGGAGTAAAGAAGAAAATTTTGTCCAGGGTGGCA
GCACTGAGGCTGAAACTGGAAGAAAAGGAAAATATCAGAAAGAACTCAGCCTTTCTTAAAAAGATGCCCA
AACTCGAAACATCATTATCACACACAGAAGAGAAACAAGACCCAAAAAAGCCATCTTGCAAAAGAGAAGG
AAGAGCTCCAGTATTACTGAAAAAGATCCAAGCTGAGATGTTCCCTGAACACTCTGGAAATGTAAAATTA
AGCTGCCAATTTGCAGAAATTCATGAAGATTCTACTATCTGCTGGACAAAAGATTCAAAGTCCATAGCCC
AAGTGCAGAGAAGTGCAGGGGACAACTCCACTGTTTCCTTTGCCATCGTGCAAGCCAGTCCGAAGGACCA
GGGACTCTATTACTGCTGCATCAAGAACAGCTACGGAAAAGTGACTGCTGAATTTAACCTCACAGCTGAA
GTTCTCAAACAGCTGTCAAGTCGCCAGGATACTAAAGGATGTGAAGAGATTGAATTCAGCCAACTCATCT
TCAAAGAAGACTTCCTCCATGACAGCTACTTTGGGGGCCGCCTGCGTGGTCAGATCGCCACGGAGGAGCT
GCACTTTGGAGAAGGGGTTCACCGCAAAGCCTTCCGCAGCACAGTGATGCACGGCCTCATGCCTGTCTTC
AAACCTGGCCATGCCTGTGTGCTTAAGGTGCACAATGCCATTGCCTATGGGACCAGAAATAATGATGAGC
TCATCCAAAGGAACTACAAACTCGCTGCCCAGGAATGCTATGTTCAAAATACTGCCAGGTATTATGCCAA
GATCTACGCTGCTGAAGCACAGCCTCTGGAAGGCTTTGGAGAAGTACCTGAGATCATTCCTATTTTTCTT
ATCCATCGGCCTGAGAACAATATCCCGTATGCTACAGTGGAGGAGGAGCTGATTGGAGAATTTGTGAAGT
ATTCCATCAGGGATGGGAAAGAAATAAACTTCTTGAGAAGAGAATCAGAAGCTGGTCAGAAATGTTGCAC
CTTCCAGCACTGGGTGTACCAGAAAACAAGTGGCTGCCTCCTGGTGACGGACATGCAAGGTGTAGGAATG
AAGCTAACTGACGTTGGCATAGCAACGCTGGCTAAAGGGTACAAGGGATTTAAAGGCAACTGTTCCATGA
CCTTCATTGATCAGTTTAAAGCACTACACCAGTGTAACAAGTATTGCAAAATGCTGGGACTGAAATCCCT
TCAAAACAACAACCAGAAACAGAAGCAGCCGAGCATTGGGAAAAGCAAAGTTCAAACAAACTCTATGACA
ATAAAGAAGGCAGGGCCTGAGACCCCAGGCGAAAAGAAAACCTCAAACCCAGCTTTCTTGTACAAAGTGG
GCGGCAAGCCCATCCCCAACCCCCTGCTGGGCCTGGACAGCACCGCTAGCATCCCGCTGCTGAACGCTAA
ACAGATTCTGGGACAGCTGGACGGCGGGAGCGTGGCAGTCCTGCCTGTGGTCGACTCCACCAATCAGTAC
CTGCTGGATCGAATCGGCGAGCTGAAGAGTGGGGATGCTTGCATTGCAGAATATCAGCAGGCAGGGAGAG
GAAGCAGAGGGAGGAAATGGTTCTCTCCTTTTGGAGCTAACCTGTACCTGAGTATGTTTTGGCGCCTGAA
GCGGGGACCAGCAGCAATCGGCCTGGGCCCGGTCATCGGAATTGTCATGGCAGAAGCGCTGCGAAAGCTG
GGAGCAGACAAGGTGCGAGTCAAATGGCCCAATGACCTGTATCTGCAGGATAGAAAGCTGGCAGGCATCC
TGGTGGAGCTGGCCGGAATAACAGGCGATGCTGCACAGATCGTCATTGGCGCCGGGATTAACGTGGCTAT
GAGGCGCGTGGAGGAAAGCGTGGTCAATCAGGGCTGGATCACACTGCAGGAAGCAGGGATTAACCTGGAC
AGGAATACTCTGGCCGCTATGCTGATCCGAGAGCTGCGGGCAGCCCTGGAACTGTTCGAGCAGGAAGGCC
TGGCTCCATATCTGTCACGGTGGGAGAAGCTGGATAACTTCATCAATAGACCCGTGAAGCTGATCATTGG
GGACAAAGAGATTTTCGGGATTAGCCGGGGGATTGATAAACAGGGAGCCCTGCTGCTGGAACAGGACGGA
GTTATCAAACCCTGGATGGGCGGAGAAATCAGTCTGCGGTCTGCCGAAAAGTAAGCCAACTTTATTATAC
ATAGTTGATATCCAGCACAGTGGCGGCCGCTCGACAATCAACCTCTGGATTACAAAATTTGTGAAAGATT
GACTGGTATTCTTAACTATGTTGCTCCTTTTACGCTATGTGGATACGCTGCTTTAATGCCTTTGTATCAT
GCTATTGCTTCCCGTATGGCTTTCATTTTCTCCTCCTTGTATAAATCCTGGTTGCTGTCTCTTTATGAGG
AGTTGTGGCCCGTTGTCAGGCAACGTGGCGTGGTGTGCACTGTGTTTGCTGACGCAACCCCCACTGGTTG
GGGCATTGCCACCACCTGTCAGCTCCTTTCCGGGACTTTCGCTTTCCCCCTCCCTATTGCCACGGCGGAA
CTCATCGCCGCCTGCCTTGCCCGCTGCTGGACAGGGGCTCGGCTGTTGGGCACTGACAATTCCGTGGTGT
TGTCGGGGAAGCTGACGTCCTTTCCATGGCTGCTCGCCTGTGTTGCCACCTGGATTCTGCGCGGGACGTC
CTTCTGCTACGTCCCTTCGGCCCTCAATCCAGCGGACCTTCCTTCCCGCGGCCTGCTGCCGGCTCTGCGG
CCTCTTCCGCGTCTTCGCCTTCGCCCTCAGACGAGTCGGATCTCCCTTTGGGCCGCCTCCCCGCCTGGAA
TTCTACCGGGTAGGGGAGGCGCTTTTCCCAAGGCAGTCTGGAGCATGCGCTTTAGCAGCCCCGCTGGGCA
CTTGGCGCTACACAAGTGGCCTCTGGCCTCGCACACATTCCACATCCACCGGTAGGCGCCAACCGGCTCC
GTTCTTTGGTGGCCCCTTCGCGCCACCTTCTACTCCTCCCCTAGTCAGGAAGTTCCCCCCCGCCCCGCAG
CTCGCGTCGTGCAGGACGTGACAAATGGAAGTAGCACGTCTCACTAGTCTCGTGCAGATGGACAGCACCG
CTGAGCAATGGAAGCGGGTAGGCCTTTGGGGCAGCGGCCAATAGCAGCTTTGCTCCTTCGCTTTCTGGGC
TCAGAGGCTGGGAAGGGGTGGGTCCGGGGGCGGGCTCAGGGGCGGGCTCAGGGGCGGGGCGGGCGCCCGA
AGGTCCTCCGGAGGCCCGGCATTCTGCACGCTTCAAAAGCGCACGTCTGCCGCGCTGTTCTCCTCTTCCT
CATCTCCGGGCCTTTCGACCTGCAGCCCAAGCTTACCATGACCGAGTACAAGCCCACGGTGCGCCTCGCC
ACCCGCGACGACGTCCCCAGGGCCGTACGCACCCTCGCCGCCGCGTTCGCCGACTACCCCGCCACGCGCC
ACACCGTCGATCCGGACCGCCACATCGAGCGGGTCACCGAGCTGCAAGAACTCTTCCTCACGCGCGTCGG
GCTCGACATCGGCAAGGTGTGGGTCGCGGACGACGGCGCCGCGGTGGCGGTCTGGACCACGCCGGAGAGC
GTCGAAGCGGGGGCGGTGTTCGCCGAGATCGGCCCGCGCATGGCCGAGTTGAGCGGTTCCCGGCTGGCCG
CGCAGCAACAGATGGAAGGCCTCCTGGCGCCGCACCGGCCCAAGGAGCCCGCGTGGTTCCTGGCCACCGT
CGGCGTCTCGCCCGACCACCAGGGCAAGGGTCTGGGCAGCGCCGTCGTGCTCCCCGGAGTGGAGGCGGCC
GAGCGCGCCGGGGTGCCCGCCTTCCTGGAGACCTCCGCGCCCCGCAACCTCCCCTTCTACGAGCGGCTCG
GCTTCACCGTCACCGCCGACGTCGAGGTGCCCGAAGGACCGCGCACCTGGTGCATGACCCGCAAGCCCGG
TGCCTGACGCCCGCCCCACGACCCGCAGCGCCCGACCGAAAGGAGCGCACGACCCCATGCATCTCGAGGG
CCCGGTACCTTTAAGACCAATGACTTACAAGGCAGCTGTAGATCTTAGCCACTTTTTAAAAGAAAAGGGG
GGACTGGAAGGGCTAGCTCACTCCCAACGAAGACAAGATCTGCTTTTTGCTTGTACTGGGTCTCTCTGGT
TAGACCAGATCTGAGCCTGGGAGCTCTCTGGCTAACTAGGGAACCCACTGCTTAAGCCTCAATAAAGCTT
GCCTTGAGTGCTTCAAGTAGTGTGTGCCCGTCTGTTGTGTGACTCTGGTAACTAGAGATCCCTCAGACCC
TTTTAGTCAGTGTGGAAAATCTCTAGCAGTAGTAGTTCATGTCATCTTATTATTCAGTATTTATAACTTG
CAAAGAAATGAATATCAGAGAGTGAGAGGAACTTGTTTATTGCAGCTTATAATGGTTACAAATAAAGCAA
TAGCATCACAAATTTCACAAATAAAGCATTTTTTTCACTGCATTCTAGTTGTGGTTTGTCCAAACTCATC
AATGTATCTTATCATGTCTGGCTCTAGCTATCCCGCCCCTAACTCCGCCCATCCCGCCCCTAACTCCGCC
CAGTTCCGCCCATTCTCCGCCCCATGGCTGACTAATTTTTTTTATTTATGCAGAGGCCGAGGCCGCCTCG
GCCTCTGAGCTATTCCAGAAGTAGTGAGGAGGCTTTTTTGGAGGCCTAGGGACGTACCCAATTCGCCCTA
TAGTGAGTCGTATTACGCGCGCTCACTGGCCGTCGTTTTACAACGTCGTGACTGGGAAAACCCTGGCGTT
ACCCAACTTAATCGCCTTGCAGCACATCCCCCTTTCGCCAGCTGGCGTAATAGCGAAGAGGCCCGCACCG
ATCGCCCTTCCCAACAGTTGCGCAGCCTGAATGGCGAATGGG
[124 nt withheld, positions 15513-15636]
C
[91 nt withheld, positions 15638-15728]
A
[49 nt withheld, positions 15730-15778]
CCTTTGACGTTGGAGTCCACGTTCTTT
[37 nt withheld, positions 15806-15842]
ACCCTATCTCGGTCTATTCTTTTGATTTATAAGGGATTTTGCCGATTTCGGCCTATTGGTTAAAAAATGA
GCTGATTTAACAAAAATTTAACGCGAATTTTAACAAAATATTAACGCTTACAATTT
